>Addgene plasmid #230874 | AiP15381: pAAV-AiE0873m_3xC2-minBG-SYFP2-P2A-mScarlet-10aa-H2B-WPRE3-BGHpA (Alias: CN5381) | addgene full sequence | sequence record 459520 | Addgene NGS Result
CCTGCAGGCAGCTGCGCGCTCGCTCGCTCACTGAGGCCGCCCGGGCGTCGGGCGACCTTTGGTCGCCCGG
CCTCAGTGAGCGAGCGAGCGCGCAGAGAGGGAGTGGCCAACTCCATCACTAGGGGTTCCTGCGGCCGCAC
GCGTCATGGATTTCTCCAAAGCTTTGTAGGGCAGAACTCTGAATGTTTATTTCTCTGATGAATCCTTAAT
GAAAGTGGCCAGCCATCCTGGGGAGAACAAGCCTTAGTTCCCACTGAGAAGGATAGCAAGCAGCATAAGA
GTAGCTGATGTCAAAGGCTATTAATGCAAATGAAAATTATAATTCCTCATCAAGATCTGCTCCCAGACAG
GCTAATCATTGTGCCACCTGTTTACAGAAACACACTGCTAATCAGTCAGTAAAATCTTTTAAGTTTCTGT
GCTTCTCTGTGTACGATTTTTAGCCTCCATGGATTTCTCCAAAGCTTTGTAGGGCAGAACTCTGAATGTT
TATTTCTCTGATGAATCCTTAATGAAAGTGGCCAGCCATCCTGGGGAGAACAAGCCTTAGTTCCCACTGA
GAAGGATAGCAAGCAGCATAAGAGTAGCTGATGTCAAAGGCTATTAATGCAAATGAAAATTATAATTCCT
CATCAAGATCTGCTCCCAGACAGGCTAATCATTGTGCCACCTGTTTACAGAAACACACTGCTAATCAGTC
AGTAAAATCTTTTAAGTTTCTGTGCTTCTCTGTGTACGATTTTTAGCCTCCATGGATTTCTCCAAAGCTT
TGTAGGGCAGAACTCTGAATGTTTATTTCTCTGATGAATCCTTAATGAAAGTGGCCAGCCATCCTGGGGA
GAACAAGCCTTAGTTCCCACTGAGAAGGATAGCAAGCAGCATAAGAGTAGCTGATGTCAAAGGCTATTAA
TGCAAATGAAAATTATAATTCCTCATCAAGATCTGCTCCCAGACAGGCTAATCATTGTGCCACCTGTTTA
CAGAAACACACTGCTAATCAGTCAGTAAAATCTTTTAAGTTTCTGTGCTTCTCTGTGTACGATTTTTAGC
CTCGAGCTCGGGCTGGGCATAAAAGTCAGGGCAGAGCCATCTATTGCTTACATTTGCTTCTGGGATCCAG
ATCTTTCGAAGCTAGCGCTACCGGTCGCCACCATGGTGAGCAAGGGCGAGGAGCTGTTCACCGGGGTGGT
GCCCATCCTGGTCGAGCTGGACGGCGACGTAAACGGCCACAAGTTCAGCGTGTCCGGCGAGGGCGAGGGC
GATGCCACCTACGGCAAGCTGACCCTGAAGCTGATCTGCACCACCGGCAAGCTGCCCGTGCCCTGGCCCA
CCCTCGTGACCACCCTGGGCTACGGCGTGCAGTGCTTCGCCCGCTACCCCGACCACATGAAGCAGCACGA
CTTCTTCAAGTCCGCCATGCCCGAAGGCTACGTCCAGGAGCGCACCATCTTCTTCAAGGACGACGGCAAC
TACAAGACCCGCGCCGAGGTGAAGTTCGAGGGCGACACCCTGGTGAACCGCATCGAGCTGAAGGGCATCG
ACTTCAAGGAGGACGGCAACATCCTGGGGCACAAGCTGGAGTACAACTACAACAGCCACAACGTCTATAT
CACCGCCGACAAGCAGAAGAACGGCATCAAGGCCAACTTCAAGATCCGCCACAACATCGAGGACGGCGGC
GTGCAGCTCGCCGACCACTACCAGCAGAACACCCCCATCGGCGACGGCCCCGTGCTGCTGCCCGACAACC
ACTACCTGAGCTACCAGTCCAAGCTGAGCAAAGACCCCAACGAGAAGCGCGATCACATGGTCCTGCTGGA
GTTCGTGACCGCCGCCGGGATCACTCTCGGCATGGACGAGCTGTACAAGGGAAGCGGAGCCACTAACTTC
TCCCTGTTGAAACAAGCAGGGGATGTCGAAGAGAATCCCGGGCCAGCACCGGGCTCCACCATGGTGAGCA
AGGGCGAGGCAGTGATCAAGGAGTTCATGCGGTTCAAGGTGCACATGGAGGGCTCCATGAACGGCCACGA
GTTCGAGATCGAGGGCGAGGGCGAGGGCCGCCCCTACGAGGGCACCCAGACCGCCAAGCTGAAGGTGACC
AAGGGTGGCCCCCTGCCCTTCTCCTGGGACATCCTGTCCCCTCAGTTCATGTACGGCTCCAGGGCCTTCA
CCAAGCACCCCGCCGACATCCCCGACTACTATAAGCAGTCCTTCCCCGAGGGCTTCAAGTGGGAGCGCGT
GATGAACTTCGAGGACGGCGGCGCCGTGACCGTGACCCAGGACACCTCCCTGGAGGACGGCACCCTGATC
TACAAGGTGAAGCTCCGCGGCACCAACTTCCCTCCTGACGGCCCCGTAATGCAGAAGAAGACAATGGGCT
GGGAAGCGTCCACCGAGCGGTTGTACCCCGAGGACGGCGTGCTGAAGGGCGACATTAAGATGGCCCTGCG
CCTGAAGGACGGCGGCCGCTACCTGGCGGACTTCAAGACCACCTACAAGGCCAAGAAGCCCGTGCAGATG
CCCGGCGCCTACAACGTCGACCGCAAGTTGGACATCACCTCCCACAACGAGGACTACACCGTGGTGGAAC
AGTACGAACGCTCCGAGGGCCGCCACTCCACCGGCGGCATGGACGAGCTGTATAAGTCCGGACTCAGATC
TGGAGGCTCCGGAGGCCCAGAGCCAGCGAAGTCTGCTCCCGCCCCGAAAAAGGGCTCCAAGAAGGCGGTG
ACTAAGGCGCAGAAGAAAGGCGGCAAGAAGCGCAAGCGCAGCCGCAAGGAGAGCTATTCCATCTATGTGT
ATAAGGTTCTGAAGCAGGTCCACCCTGACACCGGCATTTCGTCCAAGGCCATGGGCATCATGAACTCGTT
TGTGAACGACATTTTCGAGCGCATCGCAGGTGAGGCTTCCCGCCTGGCGCATTACAACAAGCGCTCGACC
ATCACCTCCAGGGAGATCCAGACGGCCGTGCGCCTGCTGCTGCCTGGGGAGTTGGCCAAGCACGCCGTGT
CCGAGGGTACTAAGGCCATCACCAAGTACACCAGCGCTAAGTAAGGCGCGCCCCTGCAGGGAATTCGATA
TCATAATCAACCTCTGGATTACAAAATTTGTGAAAGATTGACTGGTATTCTTAACTATGTTGCTCCTTTT
ACGCTATGTGGATACGCTGCTTTAATGCCTTTGTATCATGCTATTGCTTCCCGTATGGCTTTCATTTTCT
CCTCCTTGTATAAATCCTGGTTAGTTCTTGCCACGGCGGAACTCATCGCCGCCTGCCTTGCCCGCTGCTG
GACAGGGGCTCGGCTGTTGGGCACTGACAATTCCGTGGCTCGAGAGATCTTCGACTGTGCCTTCTAGTTG
CCAGCCATCTGTTGTTTGCCCCTCCCCCGTGCCTTCCTTGACCCTGGAAGGTGCCACTCCCACTGTCCTT
TCCTAATAAAATGAGGAAATTGCATCGCATTGTCTGAGTAGGTGTCATTCTATTCTGGGGGGTGGGGTGG
GGCAGGACAGCAAGGGGGAGGATTGGGAAGACAATAGCAGGCATGAGATCTCACGTGCGGACCGAGCGGC
CGCAGGAACCCCTAGTGATGGAGTTGGCCACTCCCTCTCTGCGCGCTCGCTCGCTCACTGAGGCCGGGCG
ACCAAAGGTCGCCCGACGCCCGGGCTTTGCCCGGGCGGCCTCAGTGAGCGAGCGAGCGCGCAGCTGCCTG
CAGGGGCGCCTGATGCGGTATTTTCTCCTTACGCATCTGTGCGGTATTTCACACCGCATA
[95 nt withheld, positions 3771-3865]
T
[46 nt withheld, positions 3867-3912]
C
[141 nt withheld, positions 3914-4054]
CCTTTGACGTTGGAGTCCACGTTCTTT
[37 nt withheld, positions 4082-4118]
ACTCTATCTCGGGCTATTCTTTTGATTTATAAGGGATTTTGCCGATTTCGGTCTATTGGTTAAAAAATGA
GCTGATTTAACAAAAATTTAACGCGAATTTTAACAAAATATTAACGTTTACAATTTTATGGTGCACTCTC
AGTACAATCTGCTCTGATGCCGCATAGTTAAGCCAGCCCCGACACCCGCCAACACCCGCTGACGCGCCCT
GACGGGCTTGTCTGCTCCCGGCATCCGCTTACAGACAAGCTGTGACCGTCTCCGGGAGCTGCATGTGTCA
GAGGTTTTCACCGTCATCACCGAAACGCGCGAGACGAAAGGGCCTCGTGATACGCCTATTTTTATAGGTT
AATGTCATGATAATAATGGTTTCTTAGACGTCAGGTGGCACTTTTCGGGGAAATGTGCGCGGAACCCCTA
TTTGTTTATTTTTCTAAATACATTCAAATATGTATCCGCTCATGAGACAATAACCCTGATAAATGCTTCA
ATAATATTGAAAAAGGAAGAGTATGAGTATTCAACATTTCCGTGTCGCCCTTATTCCCTTTTTTGCGGCA
TTTTGCCTTCCTGTTTTTGCTCACCCAGAAACGCTGGTGAAAGTAAAAGATGCTGAAGATCAGTTGGGTG
CACGAGTGGGTTACATCGAACTGGATCTCAACAGCGGTAAGATCCTTGAGAGTTTTCGCCCCGAAGAACG
TTTTCCAATGATGAGCACTTTTAAAGTTCTGCTATGTGGCGCGGTATTATCCCGTATTGACGCCGGGCAA
GAGCAACTCGGTCGCCGCATACACTATTCTCAGAATGACTTGGTTGAGTACTCACCAGTCACAGAAAAGC
ATCTTACGGATGGCATGACAGTAAGAGAATTATGCAGTGCTGCCATAACCATGAGTGATAACACTGCGGC
CAACTTACTTCTGACAACGATCGGAGGACCGAAGGAGCTAACCGCTTTTTTGCACAACATGGGGGATCAT
GTAACTCGCCTTGATCGTTGGGAACCGGAGCTGAATGAAGCCATACCAAACGACGAGCGTGACACCACGA
TGCCTGTAGCAATGGCAACAACGTTGCGCAAACTATTAACTGGCGAACTACTTACTCTAGCTTCCCGGCA
ACAATTAATAGACTGGATGGAGGCGGATAAAGTTGCAGGACCACTTCTGCGCTCGGCCCTTCCGGCTGGC
TGGTTTATTGCTGATAAATCTGGAGCCGGTGAGCGTGGGTCTCGCGGTATCATTGCAGCACTGGGGCCAG
ATGGTAAGCCCTCCCGTATCGTAGTTATCTACACGACGGGGAGTCAGGCAACTATGGATGAACGAAATAG
ACAGATCGCTGAGATAGGTGCCTCACTGATTAAGCATTGGTAACTGTCAGACCAAGTTTACTCATATATA
CTTTAGATTGATTTAAAACTTCATTTTTAATTTAAAAGGATCTAGGTGAAGATCCTTTTTGATAATCTCA
TGACCAAAATCCCTTAACGTGAGTTTTCGTTCCACTGAGCGTCAGACCCCGTAGAAAAGATCAAAGGATC
TTCTTGAGATCCTTTTTTTCTGCGCGTAATCTGCTGCTTGCAAACAAAAAAACCACCGCTACCAGCGGTG
GTTTGTTTGCCGGATCAAGAGCTACCAACTCTTTTTCCGAAGGTAACTGGCTTCAGCAGAGCGCAGATAC
CAAATACTGTTCTTCTAGTGTAGCCGTAGTTAGGCCACCACTTCAAGAACTCTGTAGCACCGCCTACATA
CCTCGCTCTGCTAATCCTGTTACCAGTGGCTGCTGCCAGTGGCGATAAGTCGTGTCTTACCGGGTTGGAC
TCAAGACGATAGTTACCGGATAAGGCGCAGCGGTCGGGCTGAACGGGGGGTTCGTGCACACAGCCCAGCT
TGGAGCGAACGACCTACACCGAACTGAGATACCTACAGCGTGAGCTATGAGAAAGCGCCACGCTTCCCGA
AGGGAGAAAGGCGGACAGGTATCCGGTAAGCGGCAGGGTCGGAACAGGAGAGCGCACGAGGGAGCTTCCA
GGGGGAAACGCCTGGTATCTTTATAGTCCTGTCGGGTTTCGCCACCTCTGACTTGAGCGTCGATTTTTGT
GATGCTCGTCAGGGGGGCGGAGCCTATGGAAAAACGCCAGCAACGCGGCCTTTTTACGGTTCCTGGCCTT
TTGCTGGCCTTTTGCTCACATGT
Features (pLannotate 1.2.2; 16 found; start..end, strand, type, name):
     12..39      +  repeat_region  AAV2 ITR (fragment): inverted terminal repeat of adeno-associated virus serotype 2 inverted
     68..95      +  repeat_region  AAV2 ITR (fragment): inverted terminal repeat of adeno-associated virus serotype 2 inverted
   1153..1869    +  CDS            SYFP2: SYFP2 is a basic (constitutively fluorescent) yellow fluorescent protein published in 2006, derived from Aequorea victoria. It is reported to be a very rapidly-maturing monomer with moderate acid sensitivity.
   1951..2646    +  CDS            mScarlet: mScarlet is a basic (constitutively fluorescent) red fluorescent protein published in 2016, derived from synthetic construct. It has moderate acid sensitivity.
   2677..3054    +  CDS            H2B: human histone H2B; HIST1H2BJ
   3085..3242    +  misc_feature   WPRE (fragment): woodchuck hepatitis virus posttranscriptional regulatory element
   3248..3328    +  misc_feature   WPRE (fragment): woodchuck hepatitis virus posttranscriptional regulatory element
   3345..3456    +  polyA_signal   bGH poly(A) signal: bovine growth hormone polyadenylation signal
   3574..3714    +  repeat_region  AAV2 ITR: inverted terminal repeat of adeno-associated virus serotype 2 inverted
   3719..3770    -  misc_feature   bom (fragment): basis of mobility region from pBR322
   3789..4244    +  rep_origin     f1 ori (sequence partly withheld): f1 bacteriophage origin of replication; arrow indicates direction of (+) strand synthesis
   4245..4294    -  misc_feature   bom (fragment): basis of mobility region from pBR322
   4396..4431    -  CDS            rop (fragment): Rop protein, which maintains plasmids at low copy number; rop
   4526..4630    +  promoter       AmpR promoter: bla
   4631..5491    +  CDS            AmpR: β-lactamase; bla; confers resistance to ampicillin, carbenicillin, and related antibiotics
   5662..6250    +  rep_origin     ori: high-copy-number ColE1/pMB1/pBR322/pUC origin of replication
