[The description below was written by a language model from this plasmid's Addgene catalogue record and pLannotate feature annotations shown in this document.]
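Description:
AiP15381 (alias CN5381) is a 6.3 kb AAV transfer plasmid built on a pAAV backbone and intended for packaging into recombinant AAV for mammalian, cell-type-targeted expression in the brain. In bacteria it is maintained through a high-copy ColE1/pUC-type origin and selected with ampicillin via the bla gene and its own promoter. The backbone also carries an f1 phage origin and short remnants of the pBR322 bom and rop regions. The expression cassette is flanked by AAV2 inverted terminal repeats, which are the cis elements required for genome replication and encapsidation. The automated annotation finds the downstream ITR intact but only short fragments of the upstream one. The use of a recombination-deficient propagation strain is consistent with the known instability of ITR sequences.

Expression is governed by AiE0873m_3xC2, an enhancer designed to drive transgene expression in striatal cholinergic interneurons. Its name suggests a triplicated core element, and it is placed ahead of a minimal beta-globin promoter (minBG). Neither element is annotated in the feature table, but they presumably occupy the roughly 1 kb unannotated stretch between the left ITR and the first coding sequence. The payload is a bicistronic dual reporter. The yellow fluorescent protein SYFP2 is followed by a P2A self-cleaving peptide and then by the red protein mScarlet, which is joined through a 10-amino-acid linker to human histone H2B. Labelled cells should therefore show cytoplasmic yellow fluorescence that fills the cell, together with chromatin-bound red nuclear fluorescence that makes cell counting and nuclear identification easier. A shortened WPRE (WPRE3) enhances transcript stability and expression while saving packaging capacity, and a bovine growth hormone polyadenylation signal terminates the transcript. The construct belongs to an enhancer AAV toolbox for accessing striatal cell types and serves to label and validate this interneuron population.
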