Addgene plasmid #230874: AiP15381: pAAV-AiE0873m_3xC2-minBG-SYFP2-P2A-mScarlet-10aa-H2B-WPRE3-BGHpA (Alias: CN5381)
Purpose: AiE0873m_3xC2 is an enhancer sequence, designed to drive AAV-mediated transgene expression in striatal cholinergic interneurons
Depositing lab: Allen Institute for Brain Science & Jonathan Ting. Depositing organization: Allen Institute. Publication: Enhancer AAV toolbox for accessing and perturbing striatal cell types and circuits. Hunker AC, Wirthlin ME, Gill G, Johansen NJ, Hooper M, Omstead V, Vargas S, Lerma MN, Taskin N, Weed N, Laird WD, Bishaw YM, Bendrick JL, Gore BB, Ben-Simon Y, Opitz-Araya X, Martinez RA, Way SW, Thyagarajan B, Otto S, Sanchez REA, Alexander JR, Amaya A, Amster A, Arbuckle J, Ayala A, Baker PM, Barcelli T, Barta S, Bertagnolli D, Bielstein C, Bishwakarma P, Bowlus J, Boyer G, Brouner K, Casian B, Casper T, Chakka AB, Chakrabarty R, Chong P, Clark M, Colbert K, Daniel S, Dawe T, Departee M, DiValentin P, Donadio NP, Dotson NI, Dwivedi D, Egdorf T, Fliss T, Gary A, Goldy J, Grasso C, Groce EL, Gudsnuk K, Han W, Haradon Z, Hastings S, Helback O, Ho WV, Huang C, Johnson T, Jones DL, Juneau Z, Kenney J, Leibly M, Li S, Liang E, Loeffler H, Lusk NA, Madigan Z, Malloy J, Malone J, McCue R, Melchor J, Mich JK, Moosman S, Morin E, Naidoo R, Newman D, Ngo K, Nguyen K, Oster AL, Ouellette B, Oyama AA, Pena N, Pham T, Phillips E, Pom C, Potekhina L, Ransford S, Ray PL, Reding M, Rette DF, Reynoldson C, Rimorin C, Sigler AR, Rocha DB, Ronellenfitch K, Ruiz A, Sawyer L, Sevigny JP, Shapovalova NV, Shepard N, Shulga L, Soliman S, Staats B, Taormina MJ, Tieu M, Wang Y, Wilkes J, Wood T, Zhou T, Williford A, Dee N, Mollenkopf T, Ng L, Esposito L, Kalmbach BE, Yao S, Ariza J, Collman F, Mufti S, Smith K, Waters J, Ersing I, Patrick M, Zeng H, Lein ES, Kojima Y, Horwitz G, Owen SF, Levi BP, Daigle TL, Tasic B, Bakken TE, Ting JT. Neuron. 2025 May 21;113(10):1507-1524.e17. doi: 10.1016/j.neuron.2025.04.035. PubMed 40403704.
Backbone
  Vector backbone: pAAV
  Vector type: Mammalian Expression, AAV
Growth in bacteria
  Bacterial resistance: Ampicillin, 100 μg/mL
  Growth temperature: 30°C
  Growth strain: NEB Stable
  Copy number: Unknown
Gene/Insert
  Gene/Insert name: SYFP2-P2A-mScarlet-10aa-H2B
Terms and licenses: Academic/Nonprofit Terms; Industry Terms: Not Available to Industry
Depositor comments: Please visit https://doi.org/10.1101/2024.09.27.615553 for bioRxiv preprint.
How to cite: AiP15381: pAAV-AiE0873m_3xC2-minBG-SYFP2-P2A-mScarlet-10aa-H2B-WPRE3-BGHpA (Alias: CN5381) was a gift from Allen Institute for Brain Science & Jonathan Ting (Addgene plasmid # 230874 ; http://n2t.net/addgene:230874 ; RRID:Addgene_230874)
